>Addgene plasmid #243049 | AiP20040 - pAAV-AiE2661m-minBG-SYFP2-WPRE3-BGHpA | addgene full sequence | sequence record 490975 | Addgene NGS Result
CCTGCAGGCAGCTGCGCGCTCGCTCGCTCACTGAGGCCGCCCGGGCGTCGGGCGACCTTTGGTCGCCCGG
CCTCAGTGAGCGAGCGAGCGCGCAGAGAGGGAGTGGCCAACTCCATCACTAGGGGTTCCTGCGGCCGCAC
GCGTGGCGTGGCCAACTACCCCTTTCTGTCTTTTCACAGGGGGTCTTCTTTCCCGTGCCCCACCTGTGAG
CTGAGCCCATGCCGAGCAAATGTGAGCACTGTTCTCTTCTGAGCTGCTAACCTGAAGTAGTCCTTTTGTT
TTGAGTTGCATTTCCTTCCTGTTGTGTGTCGACTTGATGATAATGTTCTAAGTGACCTCGAGACTGATAT
ATTTTTTTCTGGGAATGCTATGATAAGCCCTGGAGCTCAGGAAATAAGACTTGAGAAGTTCAGAATTTAA
ATCAAGATGAACTTTAAAATGTAGACTCTGAACTAAATTTGGATCTCTAATCCTAAGGAAAGAAGAATCA
TACAACGCAAGCAGGTCAGATTGTGTTTGGGGCAAACTTCTCCAAACACAGGTCAGAAGCAGATGCTCCT
GTTGCTATGGCAACTTCTGAGCCAGTGTGTGCTTATTCTCTCTCTCTCTCTCTCTGTCTCTCTCTCCCTC
TCTCTCTCTCTCTCTCTCCCTCCCTCTCTCTCTCTCTCTCCCTCCCTCCCTCCCTCCCTCCTTCCCTCCC
TCCTTATCTCCTCCTCCATCTCCTCCCTTCCCATCCTCCTCCCTGATTCTTCCACTTTGTGTCCCTCCCA
TCCTTTTCTCCACCTCCTCTCCCTTCCCCTTTCACCTCCCCGCCGCGGAGCTCGGGCTGGGCATAAAAGT
CAGGGCAGAGCCATCTATTGCTTACATTTGCTTCTGGGATCCAGATCTTTCGAAGCTAGCGCTACCGGTC
GCCACCATGGTGAGCAAGGGCGAGGAGCTGTTCACCGGGGTGGTGCCCATCCTGGTCGAGCTGGACGGCG
ACGTAAACGGCCACAAGTTCAGCGTGTCCGGCGAGGGCGAGGGCGATGCCACCTACGGCAAGCTGACCCT
GAAGCTGATCTGCACCACCGGCAAGCTGCCCGTGCCCTGGCCCACCCTCGTGACCACCCTGGGCTACGGC
GTGCAGTGCTTCGCCCGCTACCCCGACCACATGAAGCAGCACGACTTCTTCAAGTCCGCCATGCCCGAAG
GCTACGTCCAGGAGCGCACCATCTTCTTCAAGGACGACGGCAACTACAAGACCCGCGCCGAGGTGAAGTT
CGAGGGCGACACCCTGGTGAACCGCATCGAGCTGAAGGGCATCGACTTCAAGGAGGACGGCAACATCCTG
GGGCACAAGCTGGAGTACAACTACAACAGCCACAACGTCTATATCACCGCCGACAAGCAGAAGAACGGCA
TCAAGGCCAACTTCAAGATCCGCCACAACATCGAGGACGGCGGCGTGCAGCTCGCCGACCACTACCAGCA
GAACACCCCCATCGGCGACGGCCCCGTGCTGCTGCCCGACAACCACTACCTGAGCTACCAGTCCAAGCTG
AGCAAAGACCCCAACGAGAAGCGCGATCACATGGTCCTGCTGGAGTTCGTGACCGCCGCCGGGATCACTC
TCGGCATGGACGAGCTGTACAAGTAAGTCGACGGCGCGCCGCGGCCGCGAATTCGATATCATAATCAACC
TCTGGATTACAAAATTTGTGAAAGATTGACTGGTATTCTTAACTATGTTGCTCCTTTTACGCTATGTGGA
TACGCTGCTTTAATGCCTTTGTATCATGCTATTGCTTCCCGTATGGCTTTCATTTTCTCCTCCTTGTATA
AATCCTGGTTAGTTCTTGCCACGGCGGAACTCATCGCCGCCTGCCTTGCCCGCTGCTGGACAGGGGCTCG
GCTGTTGGGCACTGACAATTCCGTGGCTCGAGAGATCTTCGACTGTGCCTTCTAGTTGCCAGCCATCTGT
TGTTTGCCCCTCCCCCGTGCCTTCCTTGACCCTGGAAGGTGCCACTCCCACTGTCCTTTCCTAATAAAAT
GAGGAAATTGCATCGCATTGTCTGAGTAGGTGTCATTCTATTCTGGGGGGTGGGGTGGGGCAGGACAGCA
AGGGGGAGGATTGGGAAGACAATAGCAGGCATGAGATCTCACGTGCGGACCGAGCGGCCGCAGGAACCCC
TAGTGATGGAGTTGGCCACTCCCTCTCTGCGCGCTCGCTCGCTCACTGAGGCCGGGCGACCAAAGGTCGC
CCGACGCCCGGGCTTTGCCCGGGCGGCCTCAGTGAGCGAGCGAGCGCGCAGCTGCCTGCAGGGGCGCCTG
ATGCGGTATTTTCTCCTTACGCATCTGTGCGGTATTTCACACCGCATA
[95 nt withheld, positions 2359-2453]
T
[46 nt withheld, positions 2455-2500]
C
[141 nt withheld, positions 2502-2642]
CCTTTGACGTTGGAGTCCACGTTCTTT
[37 nt withheld, positions 2670-2706]
ACTCTATCTCGGGCTATTCTTTTGATTTATAAGGGATTTTGCCGATTTCGGTCTATTGGTTAAAAAATGA
GCTGATTTAACAAAAATTTAACGCGAATTTTAACAAAATATTAACGTTTACAATTTTATGGTGCACTCTC
AGTACAATCTGCTCTGATGCCGCATAGTTAAGCCAGCCCCGACACCCGCCAACACCCGCTGACGCGCCCT
GACGGGCTTGTCTGCTCCCGGCATCCGCTTACAGACAAGCTGTGACCGTCTCCGGGAGCTGCATGTGTCA
GAGGTTTTCACCGTCATCACCGAAACGCGCGAGACGAAAGGGCCTCGTGATACGCCTATTTTTATAGGTT
AATGTCATGATAATAATGGTTTCTTAGACGTCAGGTGGCACTTTTCGGGGAAATGTGCGCGGAACCCCTA
TTTGTTTATTTTTCTAAATACATTCAAATATGTATCCGCTCATGAGACAATAACCCTGATAAATGCTTCA
ATAATATTGAAAAAGGAAGAGTATGAGTATTCAACATTTCCGTGTCGCCCTTATTCCCTTTTTTGCGGCA
TTTTGCCTTCCTGTTTTTGCTCACCCAGAAACGCTGGTGAAAGTAAAAGATGCTGAAGATCAGTTGGGTG
CACGAGTGGGTTACATCGAACTGGATCTCAACAGCGGTAAGATCCTTGAGAGTTTTCGCCCCGAAGAACG
TTTTCCAATGATGAGCACTTTTAAAGTTCTGCTATGTGGCGCGGTATTATCCCGTATTGACGCCGGGCAA
GAGCAACTCGGTCGCCGCATACACTATTCTCAGAATGACTTGGTTGAGTACTCACCAGTCACAGAAAAGC
ATCTTACGGATGGCATGACAGTAAGAGAATTATGCAGTGCTGCCATAACCATGAGTGATAACACTGCGGC
CAACTTACTTCTGACAACGATCGGAGGACCGAAGGAGCTAACCGCTTTTTTGCACAACATGGGGGATCAT
GTAACTCGCCTTGATCGTTGGGAACCGGAGCTGAATGAAGCCATACCAAACGACGAGCGTGACACCACGA
TGCCTGTAGCAATGGCAACAACGTTGCGCAAACTATTAACTGGCGAACTACTTACTCTAGCTTCCCGGCA
ACAATTAATAGACTGGATGGAGGCGGATAAAGTTGCAGGACCACTTCTGCGCTCGGCCCTTCCGGCTGGC
TGGTTTATTGCTGATAAATCTGGAGCCGGTGAGCGTGGGTCTCGCGGTATCATTGCAGCACTGGGGCCAG
ATGGTAAGCCCTCCCGTATCGTAGTTATCTACACGACGGGGAGTCAGGCAACTATGGATGAACGAAATAG
ACAGATCGCTGAGATAGGTGCCTCACTGATTAAGCATTGGTAACTGTCAGACCAAGTTTACTCATATATA
CTTTAGATTGATTTAAAACTTCATTTTTAATTTAAAAGGATCTAGGTGAAGATCCTTTTTGATAATCTCA
TGACCAAAATCCCTTAACGTGAGTTTTCGTTCCACTGAGCGTCAGACCCCGTAGAAAAGATCAAAGGATC
TTCTTGAGATCCTTTTTTTCTGCGCGTAATCTGCTGCTTGCAAACAAAAAAACCACCGCTACCAGCGGTG
GTTTGTTTGCCGGATCAAGAGCTACCAACTCTTTTTCCGAAGGTAACTGGCTTCAGCAGAGCGCAGATAC
CAAATACTGTTCTTCTAGTGTAGCCGTAGTTAGGCCACCACTTCAAGAACTCTGTAGCACCGCCTACATA
CCTCGCTCTGCTAATCCTGTTACCAGTGGCTGCTGCCAGTGGCGATAAGTCGTGTCTTACCGGGTTGGAC
TCAAGACGATAGTTACCGGATAAGGCGCAGCGGTCGGGCTGAACGGGGGGTTCGTGCACACAGCCCAGCT
TGGAGCGAACGACCTACACCGAACTGAGATACCTACAGCGTGAGCTATGAGAAAGCGCCACGCTTCCCGA
AGGGAGAAAGGCGGACAGGTATCCGGTAAGCGGCAGGGTCGGAACAGGAGAGCGCACGAGGGAGCTTCCA
GGGGGAAACGCCTGGTATCTTTATAGTCCTGTCGGGTTTCGCCACCTCTGACTTGAGCGTCGATTTTTGT
GATGCTCGTCAGGGGGGCGGAGCCTATGGAAAAACGCCAGCAACGCGGCCTTTTTACGGTTCCTGGCCTT
TTGCTGGCCTTTTGCTCACATGT
Features (pLannotate 1.2.2; 15 found; start..end, strand, type, name):
     12..39      +  repeat_region  AAV2 ITR (fragment): inverted terminal repeat of adeno-associated virus serotype 2 inverted
     68..95      +  repeat_region  AAV2 ITR (fragment): inverted terminal repeat of adeno-associated virus serotype 2 inverted
    611..627     -  CDS            Rev (fragment): human immunodeficiency virus 1 (HIV-1) Rev protein; rev; enhances nuclear export of unspliced and incompletely spliced viral mRNAs
    917..1633    +  CDS            SYFP2: SYFP2 is a basic (constitutively fluorescent) yellow fluorescent protein published in 2006, derived from Aequorea victoria. It is reported to be a very rapidly-maturing monomer with moderate acid sensitivity.
   1673..1830    +  misc_feature   WPRE (fragment): woodchuck hepatitis virus posttranscriptional regulatory element
   1836..1916    +  misc_feature   WPRE (fragment): woodchuck hepatitis virus posttranscriptional regulatory element
   1933..2044    +  polyA_signal   bGH poly(A) signal: bovine growth hormone polyadenylation signal
   2162..2302    +  repeat_region  AAV2 ITR: inverted terminal repeat of adeno-associated virus serotype 2 inverted
   2307..2358    -  misc_feature   bom (fragment): basis of mobility region from pBR322
   2377..2832    +  rep_origin     f1 ori (sequence partly withheld): f1 bacteriophage origin of replication; arrow indicates direction of (+) strand synthesis
   2833..2882    -  misc_feature   bom (fragment): basis of mobility region from pBR322
   2984..3019    -  CDS            rop (fragment): Rop protein, which maintains plasmids at low copy number; rop
   3114..3218    +  promoter       AmpR promoter: bla
   3219..4079    +  CDS            AmpR: β-lactamase; bla; confers resistance to ampicillin, carbenicillin, and related antibiotics
   4250..4838    +  rep_origin     ori: high-copy-number ColE1/pMB1/pBR322/pUC origin of replication
