[The description below was written by a language model from this plasmid's Addgene catalogue record and pLannotate feature annotations shown in this document.]
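Description:
AiP20040 - pAAV-AiE2661m-minBG-SYFP2-WPRE3-BGHpA is a 4,899-nt AAV transfer plasmid built on a pAAV2 backbone, intended for packaging a reporter cassette into recombinant adeno-associated virus for delivery to brain tissue. In bacteria it is maintained at high copy from a ColE1/pUC-type origin and selected with ampicillin through the bla gene and its native promoter. An f1 phage origin is also present in the backbone. The expression cassette is flanked by AAV2 inverted terminal repeats, which are the cis elements required for replication and encapsidation of the vector genome. The annotation detects a full ITR downstream of the cassette but only short fragments at the upstream end, which may simply reflect how difficult these repeats are to sequence and annotate.

The payload is SYFP2, a rapidly maturing monomeric yellow fluorescent protein derived from Aequorea victoria. According to the construct name, it is driven by the enhancer AiE2661m placed upstream of a minimal beta-globin promoter (minBG). Neither element is annotated in the feature table, but they presumably occupy the unannotated region between the upstream ITR and the SYFP2 coding sequence. The minimal promoter has little activity alone, so expression depends on the enhancer, which was designed to direct transgene expression to specific brain cell populations. The record does not say which populations. Downstream, two WPRE fragments correspond to the shortened WPRE3 element that boosts transcript stability and expression while conserving packaging space, followed by the bovine growth hormone polyadenylation signal. The small Rev, rop and bom fragment hits are most likely incidental matches. The construct serves as a fluorescent reporter for evaluating or labelling enhancer-defined cell types.
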