Addgene plasmid #243049: AiP20040 - pAAV-AiE2661m-minBG-SYFP2-WPRE3-BGHpA
Purpose: AiE2661m is an enhancer sequence designed to drive AAV-mediated transgene expression in specific populations of brain cells.
Depositing lab: Allen Institute for Brain Science & Bosiljka Tasic. Depositing organization: Allen Institute.
Backbone
  Vector backbone: pAAV2
  Vector type: AAV
Growth in bacteria
  Bacterial resistance: Ampicillin, 100 μg/mL
  Growth temperature: 37°C
  Growth strain: NEB Stable
  Copy number: High Copy
Gene/Insert
  Gene/Insert name: SYFP2
  Species: Synthetic
  Cloning method: Gibson Cloning
Terms and licenses: Academic/Nonprofit Terms; Industry Terms: Not Available to Industry
How to cite: AiP20040 - pAAV-AiE2661m-minBG-SYFP2-WPRE3-BGHpA was a gift from Allen Institute for Brain Science & Bosiljka Tasic (Addgene plasmid # 243049 ; http://n2t.net/addgene:243049 ; RRID:Addgene_243049)
